Addgene plasmid #72244: pGSHU
Purpose: Contains the CORE cassette with convergent KlURA3 and hyg markers and the I-SceI gene under the inducible GAL1 promoter
Depositing lab: Michael Resnick & Francesca Storici. Depositing organization: National Institute of Environmental Health Sciences (NIEHS). Publication: Chromosomal site-specific double-strand breaks are efficiently targeted for repair by oligonucleotides in yeast. Storici F, Durham CL, Gordenin DA, Resnick MA. Proc Natl Acad Sci U S A. 2003 Dec 9;100(25):14994-9. Epub 2003 Nov 20. 10.1073/pnas.2036296100 PubMed 14630945.
Backbone
  Vector backbone: pFA6aKlURA3
  Vector type: Bacterial Expression
Growth in bacteria
  Bacterial resistance: Ampicillin, 100 μg/mL
  Growth temperature: 37°C
  Growth strain: DH5alpha
  Copy number: Unknown
Gene/Insert 1
  Gene/Insert name: KlURA3 (alt name: URA3 gene from Kluyveromyces lactis)
Gene/Insert 2
  Gene/Insert name: hyg (alt name: provides resistance to hygromycin)
Gene/Insert 3
  Gene/Insert name: I-SceI (alt name: I-SceI endonuclease)
  Species: S. cerevisiae (budding yeast)
Resource information
  A portion of this plasmid was derived from a plasmid made by: This plasmid was created by Francesca Storici.
Terms and licenses: Academic/Nonprofit Terms; Industry Terms: Not Available to Industry
Depositor comments: The Resnik and Storici Labs recommend reading the following review articles for more information on this plasmid: Storici and Resnick Method Enzymol 2006 PMID: 16793410 Stuckey et al., Meth. Mol. Biol. 2011 PMID: 21660695 Stuckey and Storici Methods Enzymol 2013 PMID: 24182920
How to cite: pGSHU was a gift from Michael Resnick & Francesca Storici (Addgene plasmid # 72244 ; http://n2t.net/addgene:72244 ; RRID:Addgene_72244)
