[The description below was written by a language model from this plasmid's Addgene catalogue record and pLannotate feature annotations shown in this document.]
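Description:
pGSHU is a 7,187 bp E. coli-propagated template plasmid built on the pFA6aKlURA3 backbone. It carries a CORE (counterselectable plus reporter) cassette intended for use in budding yeast. In bacteria it is maintained through a high-copy ColE1/pUC-type origin and selected with ampicillin via the β-lactamase gene. The feature table shows no yeast replication origin or centromere, which fits a plasmid that supplies a cassette for chromosomal integration rather than one maintained in yeast. Remnants of cloning-vector sequence are also annotated, including lac promoter/operator elements, T3 and SP6 phage promoters, and fragments of lacI, rop and bom.

The payload has three parts. The first is the Kluyveromyces lactis URA3 gene, which the annotation software matched to the S. cerevisiae URA3 homologue. It allows selection for uracil prototrophy and is a standard counterselectable marker. The second is the hygromycin resistance marker hphMX6 with its Ashbya gossypii TEF terminator. It lies on the opposite strand, so the two markers are convergent, as the record states. The third is the coding sequence for the I-SceI homing endonuclease, placed under the galactose-inducible, Gal4-regulated GAL1 promoter and oriented the same way as the hygromycin marker.

According to the associated publication, the system is used to create site-specific chromosomal double-strand breaks in yeast that are then efficiently repaired with oligonucleotides. Once the cassette is integrated at a target locus, galactose induction of I-SceI would cut at a nearby recognition site. Loss of both markers then identifies cells in which the cassette was replaced by the desired sequence change. The feature table does not annotate an I-SceI recognition site, and the record does not state how one is supplied.
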