Features (pLannotate 1.2.2; 18 found; start..end, strand, type, name):
     51..89      +  CDS            lacI (fragment): lac repressor; lacI; The lac repressor binds to the lac operator to inhibit transcription in E. coli. This inhibition can be relieved by adding lactose or isopropyl-β-D-thiogalactopyranoside (IPTG).
    102..123     +  protein_bind   CAP binding site: CAP binding activates transcription in the presence of cAMP. E. coli catabolite activator protein
    138..168     +  promoter       lac promoter: promoter for the E. coli lac operon
    176..192     +  protein_bind   lac operator: The lac repressor binds to the lac operator to inhibit transcription in E. coli. This inhibition can be relieved by adding lactose or isopropyl-β-D-thiogalactopyranoside (IPTG). lac repressor encoded by lacI
    237..255     +  promoter       T3 promoter: promoter for bacteriophage T3 RNA polymerase
    626..1411    +  CDS            URA3: PYRF_YEAST - Experimental evidence at protein level: Swiss-Prot protein existence level 1. From Saccharomyces cerevisiae (strain ATCC 204508 / S288c) (Baker's yeast).
   1777..1801    -  misc_feature   MCS (fragment): pBluescript multiple cloning site
   1843..2040    -  terminator     TEF terminator: Ashbya gossypii TEF terminator
   1843..3418    -  gene           hphMX6: yeast selectable marker conferring hygromycin resistance
   3473..4177    -  CDS            SCEI (sequence partly withheld): SCE1_YEAST - Also known as OMEGA, SECY. Experimental evidence at protein level: Swiss-Prot protein existence level 1. Mitochondrial DNA endonuclease involved in intron homing. It introduces a specific double-strand break in the DNA of the 21S rRNA gene and thus mediates the insertion of an intron, containing its own coding sequence (group I intron), into an intronless gene. Specifically recognizes and cleaves the sequence 5'-TAGGGATAACAGGGTAAT-3'. From Saccharomyces cerevisiae (strain ATCC 204508 / S288c) (Baker's yeast).
   4200..4641    -  promoter       GAL1 promoter: S. cerevisiae GAL1; inducible promoter, regulated by Gal4
   4865..4918    -  CDS            lacI (fragment): lac repressor; lacI; The lac repressor binds to the lac operator to inhibit transcription in E. coli. This inhibition can be relieved by adding lactose or isopropyl-β-D-thiogalactopyranoside (IPTG).
   5101..5689    -  rep_origin     ori: high-copy-number ColE1/pMB1/pBR322/pUC origin of replication
   5860..6720    -  CDS            AmpR: β-lactamase; bla; confers resistance to ampicillin, carbenicillin, and related antibiotics
   6721..6825    -  promoter       AmpR promoter: bla
   6920..6955    +  CDS            rop (fragment): Rop protein, which maintains plasmids at low copy number; rop
   7057..7108    +  misc_feature   bom (fragment): basis of mobility region from pBR322
   7171..2       +  promoter       SP6 promoter (across the origin): promoter for bacteriophage SP6 RNA polymerase
>Addgene plasmid #72244 | pGSHU | depositor full sequence | sequence record 136117 | pGSHU sequence 7187 bps
GAACGCGGCCGCCAGCTGAAGCTTCGTACGCTGCAGGTCGACGGATCCCCCTGGCACGACAGGTTTCCCG
ACTGGAAAGCGGGCAGTGAGCGCAACGCAATTAATGTGAGTTACCTCACTCATTAGGCACCCCAGGCTTT
ACACTTTATGCTTCCGGCTCCTATGTTGTGTGGAATTGTGAGCGGATAACAATTTCACACAGGAAACAGC
TATGACCATGATTACGCCAAGCTCGGAATTAACCCTCACTAAAGGGAACAAAAGCTGGTACCGGGCCCGG
AGACAATCATATGGGAGAAGCAATTGGAAGATAGAAAAAAGGTACTCGGTACATAAATATATGTGATTCT
GGGTAGAAGATCGGTCTGCATTGGATGGTGGTAACGCATTTTTTTACACACATTACTTGCCTCGAGCATC
AAATGGTGGTTATTCGTGGATCTATATCACGTGATTTGCTTAAGAATTGTCGTTCATGGTGACACTTTTA
GCTTTGACATGATTAAGCTCATCTCAATTGATGTTATCTAAAGTCATTTCAACTATCTAAGATGTGGTTG
TGATTGGGCCATTTTGTGAAAGCCAGTACGCCAGCGTCAATACACTCCCGTCAATTAGTTGCACCATGTC
CACAAAATCATATACCAGTAGAGCTGAGACTCATGCAAGTCCGGTTGCATCGAAACTTTTACGTTTAATG
GATGAAAAGAAGACCAATTTGTGTGCTTCTCTTGACGTTCGTTCGACTGATGAGCTATTGAAACTAGTTG
AAACGTTGGGTCCATACATTTGCCTTTTGAAAACACACGTTGATATCTTGGATGATTTCAGTTATGAGGG
TACTGTCGTTCCATTGAAAGCATTGGCAGAGAAATACAAGTTCTTGATATTTGAGGACAGAAAATTCGCC
GATATCGGTAACACAGTCAAATTACAATATACATCGGGCGTTTACCGTATCGCAGAATGGTCTGATATCA
CCAACGCCCACGGGGTTACTGGTGCTGGTATTGTTGCTGGCTTGAAACAAGGTGCGCAAGAGGTCACCAA
AGAACCAAGGGGATTATTGATGCTTGCTGAATTGTCTTCCAAGGGTTCTCTAGCACACGGTGAATATACT
AAGGGTACCGTTGATATTGCAAAGAGTGATAAAGATTTCGTTATTGGGTTCATTGCTCAGAACGATATGG
GAGGAAGAGAAGAAGGGTTTGATTGGCTAATCATGACCCCAGGTGTAGGTTTAGACGACAAAGGCGATGC
ATTGGGTCAGCAGTACAGAACCGTCGACGAAGTTGTAAGTGGTGGATCAGATATCATCATTGTTGGCAGA
GGACTTTTCGCCAAGGGTAGAGATCCTAAGGTTGAAGGTGAAAGATACAGAAATGCTGGATGGGAAGCGT
ACCAAAAGAGAATCAGCGCTCCCCATTAATTATACAGGAAACTTAATAGAACAAATCACATATTTAATCT
AATAGCCACCTGCATTGGCACGGTGCAACACTCACTTCAACTTCATCTTACAAAAGATCACGTGATCTGT
TGTATTGAACTGAAAATTTTTTGTTTGCTTCTCTCTCTCTCTTTCATTATGTGAGAGTTTAAAAACCAGA
AACTACATCATCGAAAAAGAGTTTAAACCATTACAACCATTGCGATAAGCCCTCTCAAACTTCCTCCAGA
CTGTTTGTCATCCAATTGGTAAGATTAATTATCATATACCCCGGATAAGAAAAGAAGCAAGCACACAATG
GATCAACTTAATGGTAAGGAACAACAAGCGGCCGCCACCGCGGTGGAGCTCGTTTTCGACACTGGATGGC
GGCGTTAGTATCGAATCGACAGCAGTATAGCGACCAGCATTCACATACGATTGACGCATGATATTACTTT
CTGCGCACTTAACTTCGCATCTGGGCAGATGATGTCGAGGCGAAAAAAAATATAAATCACGCTAACATTT
GATTAAAATAGAACAACTACAATATAAAAAAACTATACAAATGACAAGTTCTTGAAAACAAGAATCTTTT
TATTGTCAGTACTGATTATTCCTTTGCCCTCGGACGAGTGCTGGGGCGTCGGTTTCCACTATCGGCGAGT
ACTTCTACACAGCCATCGGTCCAGACGGCCGCGCTTCTGCGGGCGATTTGTGTACGCCCGACAGTCCCGG
CTCCGGATCGGACGATTGCGTCGCATCGACCCTGCGCCCAAGCTGCATCATCGAAATTGCCGTCAACCAA
GCTCTGATAGAGTTGGTCAAGACCAATGCGGAGCATATACGCCCGGAGCCGCGGCGATCCTGCAAGCTCC
GGATGCCTCCGCTCGAAGTAGCGCGTCTGCTGCTCCATACAAGCCAACCACGGCCTCCAGAAGAAGATGT
TGGCGACCTCGTATTGGGAATCCCCGAACATCGCCTCGCTCCAGTCAATGACCGCTGTTATGCGGCCATT
GTCCGTCAGGACATTGTTGGAGCCGAAATCCGCGTGCACGAGGTGCCGGACTTCGGGGCAGTCCTCGGCC
CAAAGCATCAGCTCATCGAGAGCCTGCGCGACGGACGCACTGACGGTGTCGTCCATCACAGTTTGCCAGT
GATACACATGGGGATCAGCAATCGCGCATATGAAATCACGCCATGTAGTGTATTGACCGATTCCTTGCGG
TCCGAATGGGCCGAACCCGCTCGTCTGGCTAAGATCGGCCGCAGCGATCGCATCCATGGCCTCCGCGACC
GGCTGCAGAACAGCGGGCAGTTCGGTTTCAGGCAGGTCTTGCAACGTGACACCCTGTGCACGGCGGGAGA
TGCAATAGGTCAGGCTCTCGCTGAATTCCCCAATGTCAAGCACTTCCGGAATCGGGAGCGCGGCCGATGC
AAAGTGCCGATAAACATAACGATCTTTGTAGAAACCATCGGCGCAGCTATTTACCCGCAGGACATATCCA
CGCCCTCCTACATCGAAGCTGAAAGCACGAGATTCTTCGCCCTCCGAGAGCTGCATCAGGTCGGAGACGC
TGTCGAACTTTTCGATCAGAAACTTCTCGACAGACGTCGCGGTGAGTTCAGGCTTTTTACCCATGGTTGT
TTATGTTCGGATGTGATGTGAGAACTGTATCCTAGCAAGATTTTAAAAGGAAGTATATGAAAGAAGAACC
TCAGTGGCAAATCCTAACCTTTTATATTTCTCTACAGGGGCGCGGCGTGGGGACAATTCAACGCGTCTGT
GAGGGGAGCGTTTCCCTGCTCGCAGGTCCGCAGCGAGGAGCCGTAATTTTTGCTTCGCGCCGTGCGGCCA
TCAAAATGTATGGATGCAAATGATTATACATGGGGATGTATGGGCTAAATGTACGGGCGACAGTCACATC
ATGCCCCTGAGCTGCGCACGTCAAGACTGTCAAGGAGGGTATTCTGGGCCTCCATGTCGCTGGCCGGGTG
ACCCGGCGGGGACGAGGCAAGCTAAACAGATCTGACTTATTATTTCAGGAAAGTTTCGGAGGAGATAGTG
TTCGGCAGTTTGTACATCATCTGCGGGATCAGGTACGGTTTGATCAGGTTGTAGAAGATCAGGTAAGACA
TAGAATCGATGTAGATGATCGGTTTGTTTTTGTTGATTTTTACGTAACAGTTCAGTTGGAATTTGTTACG
CAGACCCTTAACCAGGTATTCTACTTCTTCGAAAGTGAAAGACTGGGTGTTCAGTACGATCGATTTGTTG
GTAGAGTTTTTGTTGTAATCCCATTTACCACCATCATCCATGAACCAGTATGCCAGAGACATCGGGGTCA
GGTAGTTTTCAACCAGGTTGTTCGGGATGGTTTTTTT
[354 nt withheld, positions 3818-4171]
TTTCATATGCATGGATCCGGGGTTTTTTCTCCTTGACGTTAAAGTATAGAGGTATATTAACAATTTTTTG
TTGATACTTTTATTACATTTGAATAAGAAGTAATACAAACCGAAAATGTTGAAAGTATTAGTTAAAGTGG
TTATGCAGTTTTTGCATTTATATATCTGTTAATAGATCAAAAATCATCGCTTCGCTGATTAATTACCCCA
GAAATAAGGCTAAAAAACTAATCGCATTATCATCCTATGGTTGTTAATTTGATTCGTTCATTTGAAGGTT
TGTGGGGCCAGGTTACTGCCAATTTTTCCTCTTCATAACCATAAAAGCTAGTATTGTAGAATCTTTATTG
TTCGGAGCAGTGCGGCGCGAGGCACATCTGCGTTTCAGGAACGCGACCGGTGAAGACGAGGACGCACGGA
GGAGAGTCTTCCTTCGGAGGGCTGTCACCCGCTCGGCGGCTTCTAATCCGTACTTCAATATAGCAATGAG
CAGTTAAGCGTATTACTGAAAGTTCCAAAGAGAAGGTTTTTTTAGGCTAAGATAATGGGGCTCTTTACAT
TTCCACAACATATAAGTAAGATTAGATATGGATATGTATATGGATATGTATATGGTGGTAATGCCATGTA
ATATGATTATTAAACTTCTTTGCGTCCATCCAACGAGATCTGGCGCGCCTTAATTAACCCAACCTGCATT
AATGAATCGGCCAACGCGCGGGGAGAGGCGGTTTGCGTATTGGGCGCTCTTCCGCTTCCTCGCTCACTGA
CTCGCTGCGCTCGGTCGTTCGGCTGCGGCGAGCGGTATCAGCTCACTCAAAGGCGGTAATACGGTTATCC
ACAGAATCAGGGGATAACGCAGGAAAGAACATGTGAGCAAAAGGCCAGCAAAAGGCCAGGAACCGTAAAA
AGGCCGCGTTGCTGGCGTTTTTCCATAGGCTCCGCCCCCCTGACGAGCATCACAAAAATCGACGCTCAAG
TCAGAGGTGGCGAAACCCGACAGGACTATAAAGATACCAGGCGTTTCCCCCTGGAAGCTCCCTCGTGCGC
TCTCCTGTTCCGACCCTGCCGCTTACCGGATACCTGTCCGCCTTTCTCCCTTCGGGAAGCGTGGCGCTTT
CTCAATGCTCACGCTGTAGGTATCTCAGTTCGGTGTAGGTCGTTCGCTCCAAGCTGGGCTGTGTGCACGA
ACCCCCCGTTCAGCCCGACCGCTGCGCCTTATCCGGTAACTATCGTCTTGAGTCCAACCCGGTAAGACAC
GACTTATCGCCACTGGCAGCAGCCACTGGTAACAGGATTAGCAGAGCGAGGTATGTAGGCGGTGCTACAG
AGTTCTTGAAGTGGTGGCCTAACTACGGCTACACTAGAAGGACAGTATTTGGTATCTGCGCTCTGCTGAA
GCCAGTTACCTTCGGAAAAAGAGTTGGTAGCTCTTGATCCGGCAAACAAACCACCGCTGGTAGCGGTGGT
TTTTTTGTTTGCAAGCAGCAGATTACGCGCAGAAAAAAAGGATCTCAAGAAGATCCTTTGATCTTTTCTA
CGGGGTCTGACGCTCAGTGGAACGAAAACTCACGTTAAGGGATTTTGGTCATGAGATTATCAAAAAGGAT
CTTCACCTAGATCCTTTTAAATTAAAAATGAAGTTTTAAATCAATCTAAAGTATATATGAGTAAACTTGG
TCTGACAGTTACCAATGCTTAATCAGTGAGGCACCTATCTCAGCGATCTGTCTATTTCGTTCATCCATAG
TTGCCTGACTCCCCGTCGTGTAGATAACTACGATACGGGAGGGCTTACCATCTGGCCCCAGTGCTGCAAT
GATACCGCGAGACCCACGCTCACCGGCTCCAGATTTATCAGCAATAAACCAGCCAGCCGGAAGGGCCGAG
CGCAGAAGTGGTCCTGCAACTTTATCCGCCTCCATCCAGTCTATTAATTGTTGCCGGGAAGCTAGAGTAA
GTAGTTCGCCAGTTAATAGTTTGCGCAACGTTGTTGCCATTGCTACAGGCATCGTGGTGTCACGCTCGTC
GTTTGGTATGGCTTCATTCAGCTCCGGTTCCCAACGATCAAGGCGAGTTACATGATCCCCCATGTTGTGC
AAAAAAGCGGTTAGCTCCTTCGGTCCTCCGATCGTTGTCAGAAGTAAGTTGGCCGCAGTGTTATCACTCA
TGGTTATGGCAGCACTGCATAATTCTCTTACTGTCATGCCATCCGTAAGATGCTTTTCTGTGACTGGTGA
GTACTCAACCAAGTCATTCTGAGAATAGTGTATGCGGCGACCGAGTTGCTCTTGCCCGGCGTCAATACGG
GATAATACCGCGCCACATAGCAGAACTTTAAAAGTGCTCATCATTGGAAAACGTTCTTCGGGGCGAAAAC
TCTCAAGGATCTTACCGCTGTTGAGATCCAGTTCGATGTAACCCACTCGTGCACCCAACTGATCTTCAGC
ATCTTTTACTTTCACCAGCGTTTCTGGGTGAGCAAAAACAGGAAGGCAAAATGCCGCAAAAAAGGGAATA
AGGGCGACACGGAAATGTTGAATACTCATACTCTTCCTTTTTCAATATTATTGAAGCATTTATCAGGGTT
ATTGTCTCATGAGCGGATACATATTTGAATGTATTTAGAAAAATAAACAAATAGGGGTTCCGCGCACATT
TCCCCGAAAAGTGCCACCTGACGTCTAAGAAACCATTATTATCATGACATTAACCTATAAAAATAGGCGT
ATCACGAGGCCCTTTCGTCTCGCGCGTTTCGGTGATGACGGTGAAAACCTCTGACACATGCAGCTCCCGG
AGACGGTCACAGCTTGTCTGTAAGCGGATGCCGGGAGCAGACAAGCCCGTCAGGGCGCGTCAGCGGGTGT
TGGCGGGTGTCGGGGCTGGCTTAACTATGCGGCATCAGAGCAGATTGTACTGAGAGTGCACCATATGGAC
ATATTGTCGTTAGAACGCGGCTACAATTAATACATAACCTTATGTATCATACACATACGATTTAGGTGAC
ACTATA
