>Addgene plasmid #72244 | pGSHU | addgene partial sequence | sequence record 136115 | GAL1 5'-AATATACCTCTATACTTTAACGTC-3'
ATCCATGCATATGAAA
[354 nt withheld, positions 17-370]
AAAAAAACCATCCCGAACAACCTGGTTGAAAACTACCTGACCCCGATGTCTCTGGCATACTGGTTCATGG
ATGATGGTGGTAAATGGGATTACAACAAAAACTCTACCAACAAATCGATCGTACTGAACACCCAGTCTTT
CACTTTCGAAGAAGTAGAATACCTGGTTAAGGGTCTGCGTAACAAATTCCAACTGAACTGTTACGTAAAA
ATCAACAAAAACAAACCGATCATCTACATCGATTCTATGTCTTACCTGATCTTCTACAACCTGATCAAAC
CGTACCTGATCCCGCAGATGATGTACAAACTGCCGAACACTATCTCCTCCGAAACTTTCCTGAAATAATA
AGTCAGATCTGTTTAGCTTGCCTCGTCCCCGCCGGGTCACCCGGCCAGCGACATGGAGGCCCAGAATACC
CTCCTTGACAGTCTTGACGTGCGCAGCTCAGGGGCATGATGTGACTGTCGCCCGTACATTTAGCCCATAC
ATCCCCATGTATAATCATTTGCATCCATACATTTTGATGGCCGCACGGCGCGAAGCAAAAATTACGGCTC
CTCGCTGCGGACCTGCGAGCAGGGAAACGCTCCCCTCACAGACGCGTTGAATTGTCCCCACGCCGCGCCC
CTGTAGAGAAATATAAAAGGTTAGG
