>Addgene plasmid #72244 | pGSHU | addgene partial sequence | sequence record 136116 | M13-Rev 5'-CAGGAAACAGCTATGACC-3'
CCTCACTAAAGGGAACAAAAGCTGGTACCGGGCCCGGAGACAATCATATGGGAGAAGCAATTGGAAGATA
GAAAAAAGGTACTCGGTACATAAATATATGTGATTCTGGGTAGAAGATCGGTCTGCATTGGATGGTGGTA
ACGCATTTTTTTACACACATTACTTGCCTCGAGCATCAAATGGTGGTTATTCGTGGATCTATATCACGTG
ATTTGCTTAAGAATTGTCGTTCATGGTGACACTTTTAGCTTTGACATGATTAAGCTCATCTCAATTGATG
TTATCTAAAGTCATTTCAACTATCTAAGATGTGGTTGTGATTGGGCCATTTTGTGAAAGCCAGTACGCCA
GCGTCAATACACTCCCGTCAATTAGTTGCACCATGTCCACAAAATCATATACCAGTAGAGCTGAGACTCA
TGCAAGTCCGGTTGCATCGAAACTTTTACGTTTAATGGATGAAAAGAAGACCAATTTGTGTGCTTCTCTT
GACGTTCGTTCGACTGATGAGCTATTGAAACTAGTTGAAACGTTGGGTCCATACATTTGCCTTTTGAAAA
CACACGTTGATATCTTGGATGATTTCAGTTATGAGGGTACTGTCGTTCCATTGAAAGCATTGGCAGAGAA
ATACAAGTTCTTGATATTTGAGGACAGAAAATTCGCCGATATCGGTAACACAGTCAAATTACAATATACA
TCGGGCGTTTACCGTATCGCAGAATGGTCTGATATCACCAACGCCCACGGGGTTACTGGTGCTGGTATTG
TTGCTGGCTTGAAACAAGGTGCGCAAGAGGTCACCAAAGAACCAAGGGGATTATTGATGCTTGCTGAATT
GTCTTCCAAGGGTTCTCTAGCACACGGTGAATATACTAAGGGTACCGTTGATATTGCAAAGAGTGATAAA
GATTTCGTTATTGGGTTCATTGCTCAGAACGATATGGGAGGAAGAGAAGAAGGGTTTGATTGGCTAATCA
TGACCCCAGGTGTAGGTTTAGACGACAAAGGCGATGCATTGGGTCAGCAGTAC
